Addgene plasmid #21755: pDEST27-GST-ATXN1 FL(30Q)-S776D
Depositing lab: Huda Zoghbi. Depositing organization: Baylor College of Medicine. Publication: Opposing effects of polyglutamine expansion on native protein complexes contribute to SCA1. Lim J, Crespo-Barreto J, Jafar-Nejad P, Bowman AB, Richman R, Hill DE, Orr HT, Zoghbi HY. Nature. 2008 Apr 10. 452(7188):713-8. 10.1038/nature06731 PubMed 18337722.
Backbone
  Vector backbone: pDEST27
  Backbone manufacturer: Invitrogen
  Backbone size w/o insert (bp): 8123
  Vector type: Mammalian Expression
  Selectable markers: Neomycin (select with G418)
Growth in bacteria
  Bacterial resistance: Ampicillin, 100 μg/mL
  Growth temperature: 37°C
  Growth strain: DH5alpha
  Growth instructions: DH10B or similar
  Copy number: High Copy
Gene/Insert
  Gene/Insert name: Ataxin-1 (alt name: ATXN1)
  Species: H. sapiens (human)
  Insert size (bp): 2448
  Mutation: insert contains a stretch of 32 amino acids (30 Q interrupted by 2 H) and no stop codon Serine 776 changed to Aspartic Acid
  GenBank ID: NM_000332
  Entrez Gene: ATXN1 (a.k.a. ATX1, D6S504E, SCA1)
  Promoter: CMV
  Tag / fusion protein: GST (N terminal on backbone)
  Cloning method: Gateway Cloning
  Sequencing primers: 5′ pGEX 5'; 3′ M13 (-21) Forward or T7
Terms and licenses: Academic/Nonprofit Terms; Industry Terms: Not Available to Industry
How to cite: pDEST27-GST-ATXN1 FL(30Q)-S776D was a gift from Huda Zoghbi (Addgene plasmid # 21755 ; http://n2t.net/addgene:21755 ; RRID:Addgene_21755)
