[The description below was written by a language model from this plasmid's Addgene catalogue record.]
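Description:
pDEST27-GST-ATXN1 FL(30Q)-S776D is a mammalian expression plasmid built on the commercial Gateway destination vector pDEST27, into which full-length human Ataxin-1 (ATXN1) was introduced by Gateway recombination. The plasmid is maintained in E. coli as a high-copy construct under ampicillin selection, and it carries a neomycin resistance marker that permits G418 selection of transfected mammalian cells. No feature table is provided with the record, so details such as the replication origin, polyadenylation signal and the attB recombination scars are not documented here.

Expression is driven by the CMV promoter, and the backbone supplies an N-terminal glutathione S-transferase (GST) tag fused in frame to the ATXN1 coding sequence of about 2.4 kb. The insert encodes a polyglutamine tract in the normal, non-expanded range: a 32-residue stretch of 30 glutamines interrupted by two histidines. Serine 776 is replaced by aspartic acid, a substitution of the kind generally used to mimic constitutive phosphorylation through the acidic side chain. The insert lacks its own stop codon, so translation presumably continues into downstream vector sequence before terminating.

The GST tag makes the protein suitable for glutathione-affinity pull-down from mammalian cell lysates. This fits the associated study of how polyglutamine expansion alters the native protein complexes formed by Ataxin-1 in spinocerebellar ataxia type 1 (SCA1). The construct would typically be compared with versions differing in glutamine tract length or in the residue at position 776, to assess how each influences Ataxin-1 interactions.
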