>Addgene plasmid #21755 | pDEST27-GST-ATXN1 FL(30Q)-S776D | addgene partial sequence | sequence record 82900 | M13pUC-Fwd 5'-CCCAGTCACGACGTTGTAAAACG-3'
CGACTCACTATAGGGAGAGAGCTATGACGTCGCATGCACGCGATCAACCACTTTGCTACAAGAAAGTTGG
CTTGCCTACATTAGACCGGCCTTCAATGCAAATCTTAACCTCCTGAGGAATTAGAGAAGGCTTAGGAAGA
GTCAAAGGTGGTTCGTCTTCTGACTTCTCCAGTTTGCGGCTCTCTGGCGCGTCCCACCTCCTCTTCCTCG
TTGCCGCGGGCTTGCTGGGTTCTATTTTGGTGAGGAAGGGCGCTGCAGGCAATCCCATTTTCTCTGGAAA
CTTCAGTTCGCCATTCTCAGAGAGCATCTGGGCACTCCCCTGGTTGATTCCGTTTTCCTGCTCGGCATAC
CTGTGTCTGCTGCCCGCCAGGCCGTCGGCCTTTGAGTGCTTCAGCAGGACGCTGGCGGGATCCACGGGCT
GGCCCTTTTTAACAGAGCCGTTCTTCAGGTTCTTGAGGGTAAGCGAGATGCAGACATCCCCAACTGAGAG
TTTGGAACACGGCAAATCAAAGAGCTGGCTGGTTCTCTCCGGACAGCAGGATGACCAGCCCTGTCCAAAC
ACAAAAAAAGGATACTCTACCAAAACTTCAACGCTGACCTGGGCTCGGTGCTCCCCGACGGCGAACTGTA
TCACGGCCACGCCCGGGCTATGGCTGTCTTCAATCCTCTCTACGGTGCTGGAGTCGATCTTCAGGTCGTT
GCTTATCTCTGCACTCTGGATGAAATCTTCTGTTTTTAAGTCTTCCACCTTCTTTAGCTCCCCGTTGGCC
AACTGGATGATGGAGCCTTTCATGAAGTAGGGAGGCAGCGTAGGGGGAGCCGCCGCCGGGGAGGCCACGG
ACTGCACCACAGGCAGGTGGATCTGGGCCTGCACCATGGCTGGGTAGGCGGCCTGGGTGACCAGGGCCTC
A
